Addgene plasmid #47047: CS2-Myc-dLIS1
Purpose: Expression of tagged Drosophila LIS1
Depositing lab: Laura Lee. Depositing organization: Vanderbilt University. Publication: Human Asunder promotes dynein recruitment and centrosomal tethering to the nucleus at mitotic entry. Jodoin JN, Shboul M, Sitaram P, Zein-Sabatto H, Reversade B, Lee E, Lee LA. Mol Biol Cell. 2012 Dec;23(24):4713-24. doi: 10.1091/mbc.E12-07-0558. Epub 2012 Oct 24. PubMed 23097494.
Backbone
  Vector backbone: CS2
  Vector type: Mammalian Expression
Growth in bacteria
  Bacterial resistance: Ampicillin, 100 μg/mL
  Growth temperature: 37°C
  Growth strain: DH5alpha
  Copy number: Unknown
Gene/Insert
  Gene/Insert name: Lis1
  Species: D. melanogaster (fly)
  Entrez Gene: Lis-1 (a.k.a. Dmel_CG8440, CG8440, D-Lis1, DLIS-1, DLIS1, DLis-1, DLis1, Dlis-1, Dlis1, DmLIS1, Dmel\CG8440, LIS-1, Lis 1, Lis1, dLis1, l(2)k13209, l(2R)W8, lis-1, lis1, n(2)k11702)
  Tag / fusion protein: Myc (N terminal on backbone)
  Cloning method: Restriction Enzyme; 5′ cloning site Fse1 (not destroyed); 3′ cloning site Asc1 (not destroyed)
  Sequencing primers: 5′ atgaaaatggtgttgtcgcag; 3′ aaggtctgggaatgtcgttaa
Terms and licenses: Academic/Nonprofit Terms; Industry Terms: Not Available to Industry
How to cite: CS2-Myc-dLIS1 was a gift from Laura Lee (Addgene plasmid # 47047 ; http://n2t.net/addgene:47047 ; RRID:Addgene_47047)
