[The description below was written by a language model from this plasmid's Addgene catalogue record.]
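Description:
CS2-Myc-dLIS1 is a mammalian expression plasmid built on the CS2 backbone that encodes Drosophila melanogaster Lis-1 (CG8440) fused to an N-terminal Myc epitope tag. The tag is supplied by the backbone, and the Lis1 coding sequence was inserted downstream of it by restriction cloning between an FseI site at the 5′ end and an AscI site at the 3′ end. Both sites are retained, so the insert can be excised or swapped using the same enzyme pair. The plasmid is propagated in standard E. coli cloning strains under ampicillin selection. The record lists the copy number as unknown and does not name the origin of replication.

No feature table accompanies the record, and the promoter, polyadenylation signal and other regulatory elements are not stated. CS2-family vectors generally drive expression from a CMV-derived promoter with an SV40 polyadenylation signal and often carry a phage promoter for in vitro transcription, but the record does not confirm this for this particular plasmid. No mammalian selection marker is listed, which suggests transient expression rather than stable line generation.

The stated purpose is expression of tagged Drosophila LIS1. LIS1 is a conserved regulator of the microtubule motor dynein, and the Myc epitope allows the fly protein to be detected or recovered with anti-Myc antibodies, for example in immunoblotting, immunofluorescence or co-immunoprecipitation experiments. The associated study concerns dynein recruitment to the nucleus and centrosome tethering at mitotic entry, so the construct fits work on localisation or protein interactions of dynein pathway components in cultured cells.
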