>Addgene plasmid #47047 | CS2-Myc-dLIS1 | addgene partial sequence | sequence record 70591 | Sp6 5'-ATTTAGGTGACACTATAG-3'
TTCTTTTTGCAGGATCCCATCGATTTAAAGCTATGGAGCAAAAGCTCATTTCTGAAGAGGACTTGAATGA
AATGGAGCAAAAGCTCATTTCTGAAGAGGACTTGAATGAAATGGAGCAAAAGCTCATTTCTGAAGAGGAC
TTGAATGAAATGGAGCAAAAGCTCATTTCTGAAGAGGACTTGAATGAAATGGAGCAAAAGCTCATTTCTG
AAGAGGACTTGAATGAAATGGAGAGCTTGGGCGACCTCACCATGGAGCAAAAGCTCATTTCTGAAGAGGA
CTTGAATTCAGGCCGGCCAATGAAAATGGTGTTGTCGCAGCGGCAGCGCGAGGAGCTTAACCAAGCGATT
GCCGATTATCTGGGCTCAAATGGCTACGCCGACTCATTGGAGACCTTCCGCAAGGAGGCCGATCTCAGCA
CAGAAGTGGAAAAGAAATTTGGCGGACTGTTGGAAAAGAAGTGGACGTCCGTGATTCGGCTGCAGAAGAA
AGTGATGGAACTAGAGGCTAAGCTCACTGAAGCTGAGAAGGAGGTCATCGAGGGGGCGCCCACAAAGAAC
AAACGGACGCCTGGCGAGTGGATACCTCGGCCGCCAGAGAAGTTCTCCCTGACCGGTCATCGTGCCAGCA
TAACGAGGGTAATTTTCCACCCCATCTTTGCTCTTATGGTTTCCGCATCCGAAGACGCCACCATTAGGAT
TTGGGACTTCGAAACTGGCGAGTACGAACGCAGCCTGAAGGGACACACGGACTCTGTGCAGGATGTCGCA
TTTGATGCCCAGGGCAAGCTTTTGGCCTCCTGCAGCGCGGACTTATCCATCAAATTGTGGGATTTCCAGC
AGAGCTACGAGTGTATCAAAACTATGCATGGTCACGATCACAATGTCTCGTCGGTGGCCTTTGTGCCGGC
CGGAGATTATGTACTCTCTGCATCCCGGGACCGCACTATTAAAATGTGGGAGGTGGCCACAGGCTACTGT
GTGAAAACCTACACAGGCCATCGAGAGTGGGTGCGAATGGTGCGAGTGCACATCGAAGGCAGCATCTTTG
CCACATGCTCAAATGATCAGACAATACGTGTTTGGTTGACGAATTCAAAAGACTGCAAGGTTGAATTACG
CGATCATGAGCATACTGTG
